Addgene plasmid #119004: pCAG-RNF169
Purpose: Mammalian expression of human RNF169 and BFP
Depositing lab: Ralf Kuehn. Depositing organization: Max-Delbrueck-Centrum fuer Molekulare Medizin (MDC). Publication: Enhancement of CRISPR-Cas9 induced precise gene editing by targeting histone H2A-K15 ubiquitination. Bashir S, Dang T, Rossius J, Wolf J, Kuhn R. BMC Biotechnol. 2020 Oct 23;20(1):57. doi: 10.1186/s12896-020-00650-x. PubMed 33097066.
Backbone
  Vector backbone: Bluescript
  Backbone size w/o insert (bp): 2961
  Total vector size (bp): 9463
  Vector type: Mammalian Expression
Growth in bacteria
  Bacterial resistance: Ampicillin, 100 μg/mL
  Growth temperature: 37°C
  Growth strain: DH5alpha
  Copy number: High Copy
Gene/Insert
  Gene/Insert name: RNF169
  Species: H. sapiens (human)
  Entrez Gene: RNF169
  Promoter: CAG
  Cloning method: Restriction Enzyme; 5′ cloning site PacI (not destroyed); 3′ cloning site MluI (not destroyed)
  Sequencing primers: 5′ M13 reverse; 3′ M13 forward
Terms and licenses: Academic/Nonprofit Terms; Industry Terms: Not Available to Industry
How to cite: pCAG-RNF169 was a gift from Ralf Kuehn (Addgene plasmid # 119004 ; http://n2t.net/addgene:119004 ; RRID:Addgene_119004)
