[The description below was written by a language model from this plasmid's Addgene catalogue record and pLannotate feature annotations shown in this document.]
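Description:
pCAG-RNF169 is a mammalian expression plasmid of about 9.5 kb built on a Bluescript backbone. It is maintained in E. coli at high copy through the ColE1/pUC-type origin and selected with ampicillin via the β-lactamase gene. It also retains typical Bluescript remnants: an f1 phage origin, lac promoter/operator elements and a lacZα fragment.

The main payload is the human RNF169 coding sequence, cloned between PacI and MluI sites and driven by the CAG promoter (CMV enhancer, chicken β-actin promoter and a chimeric β-actin/β-globin intron), with a bovine growth hormone polyadenylation signal downstream. A short T7 promoter lies just before the open reading frame. A second, independent cassette uses the EF-1α core promoter and its intron A to express the blue fluorescent protein EBFP2, again ending in a bGH poly(A) signal, so transfected cells can be identified or sorted by blue fluorescence.

The feature tables also show an element not mentioned in the catalogue fields. Upstream of the CAG cassette, a human U6 promoter is followed by a 20-nt segment and the S. pyogenes Cas9 guide RNA scaffold. The 20-nt segment is annotated as matching mouse Rosa26 intron 1, suggesting an sgRNA expression unit, although the record does not state its target or purpose.

RNF169 is annotated as a negative regulator of double-strand break repair that binds RNF168-ubiquitinated chromatin and competes with 53BP1 and BRCA1. The associated publication concerns improving precise CRISPR-Cas9 editing by targeting H2A-K15 ubiquitination, consistent with overexpressing RNF169 during genome editing experiments. The sequenced and depositor records differ by a few bases in length and in the annotated f1 ori orientation, but otherwise list the same features.
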