Features (pLannotate 1.2.2; 24 found; start..end, strand, type, name):
     44..284     +  promoter       U6 promoter: RNA polymerase III promoter for human U6 snRNA
    294..313     +  misc_feature   HA-L (fragment): left homology arm from intron 1 of the mouse Rosa26 gene (Soriano, 1999)
    314..389     +  misc_RNA       gRNA scaffold: guide RNA scaffold for the Streptococcus pyogenes CRISPR/Cas9 system
    424..803     +  enhancer       CMV enhancer: human cytomegalovirus immediate early enhancer
    805..1082    +  promoter       chicken β-actin promoter: No description available
   1083..2094    +  intron         chimeric intron: chimera between introns from chicken β-actin and rabbit β-globin
   2107..2125    +  promoter       T7 promoter: promoter for bacteriophage T7 RNA polymerase
   2133..4256    +  CDS            RNF169: RN169_HUMAN - Also known as KIAA1991. Experimental evidence at protein level: Swiss-Prot protein existence level 1. Probable E3 ubiquitin-protein ligase that acts as a negative regulator of double-strand breaks (DSBs) repair following DNA damage. Recruited to DSB repair sites by recognizing and binding ubiquitin catalyzed by RNF168 and competes with TP53BP1 and BRCA1 for association with RNF168-modified chromatin, thereby acting as a negative regulator of DSBs repair. E3 ubiquitin-protein ligase activity is not required for regulation of DSBs repair. From Homo sapiens (Human).
   4277..4295    -  misc_feature   MCS (fragment): pBluescript multiple cloning site
   4313..4537    +  polyA_signal   bGH poly(A) signal: bovine growth hormone polyadenylation signal
   4541..4562    +  promoter       SV40 promoter (fragment): SV40 enhancer and early promoter
   4608..4757    +  promoter       EF-1α core promoter (fragment): core promoter for human elongation factor EF-1α
   4758..5696    +  intron         EF-1α intron A: intron upstream of the start codon of human EF-1α
   5737..6453    +  CDS            EBFP2: EBFP2 is a basic (constitutively fluorescent) blue fluorescent protein published in 2007, derived from Aequorea victoria. It is reported to be a rapidly-maturing monomer with moderate acid sensitivity.
   6487..6598    +  polyA_signal   bGH poly(A) signal: bovine growth hormone polyadenylation signal
   6715..6869    +  CDS            lacZα (fragment): LacZα fragment of β-galactosidase; lacZ fragment
   6874..7302    +  rep_origin     f1 ori (sequence partly withheld): f1 bacteriophage origin of replication; arrow indicates direction of (+) strand synthesis
   7355..7459    +  promoter       AmpR promoter: bla
   7460..8320    +  CDS            AmpR: β-lactamase; bla; confers resistance to ampicillin, carbenicillin, and related antibiotics
   8491..9079    +  rep_origin     ori: high-copy-number ColE1/pMB1/pBR322/pUC origin of replication
   9262..9354    +  CDS            lacI (fragment): lac repressor; lacI; The lac repressor binds to the lac operator to inhibit transcription in E. coli. This inhibition can be relieved by adding lactose or isopropyl-β-D-thiogalactopyranoside (IPTG).
   9367..9388    +  protein_bind   CAP binding site: CAP binding activates transcription in the presence of cAMP. E. coli catabolite activator protein
   9403..9433    +  promoter       lac promoter: promoter for the E. coli lac operon
   9441..9457    +  protein_bind   lac operator: The lac repressor binds to the lac operator to inhibit transcription in E. coli. This inhibition can be relieved by adding lactose or isopropyl-β-D-thiogalactopyranoside (IPTG). lac repressor encoded by lacI
>Addgene plasmid #119004 | pCAG-RNF169 | depositor full sequence | sequence record 224971 | pCAG-RNF169 sequence 9463 bps
ACAGGAAACAGCTATGACCATGAGGCGCGCCCCCCCCTTCACCGAGGGCCTATTTCCCATGATTCCTTCA
TATTTGCATATACGATACAAGGCTGTTAGAGAGATAATTGGAATTAATTTGACTGTAAACACAAAGATAT
TAGTACAAAATACGTGACGTAGAAAGTAATAATTTCTTGGGTAGTTTGCAGTTTTAAAATTATGTTTTAA
AATGGACTATCATATGCTTACCGTAACTTGAAAGTATTTCGATTTCTTGGCTTTATATATCTTGTGGAAA
GGACGAAACACCGACTCCAGTCTTTCTAGAAGAGTTTTAGAGCTAGAAATAGCAAGTTAAAATAAGGCTA
GTCCGTTATCAACTTGAAAAAGTGGCACCGAGTCGGTGCTTTTTTTGATCCAAGGGTGGGGCGCGCCGGA
TTCGACATTGATTATTGACTAGTTATTAATAGTAATCAATTACGGGGTCATTAGTTCATAGCCCATATAT
GGAGTTCCGCGTTACATAACTTACGGTAAATGGCCCGCCTGGCTGACCGCCCAACGACCCCCGCCCATTG
ACGTCAATAATGACGTATGTTCCCATAGTAACGCCAATAGGGACTTTCCATTGACGTCAATGGGTGGAGT
ATTTACGGTAAACTGCCCACTTGGCAGTACATCAAGTGTATCATATGCCAAGTACGCCCCCTATTGACGT
CAATGACGGTAAATGGCCCGCCTGGCATTATGCCCAGTACATGACCTTATGGGACTTTCCTACTTGGCAG
TACATCTACGTATTAGTCATCGCTATTACCATGGTCGAGGTGAGCCCCACGTTCTGCTTCACTCTCCCCA
TCTCCCCCCCCTCCCCACCCCCAATTTTGTATTTATTTATTTTTTAATTATTTTGTGCAGCGATGGGGGC
GGGGGGGGGGGGGGGGCGCGCGCCAGGCGGGGCGGGGCGGGGCGAGGGGCGGGGCGGGGCGAGGCGGAGA
GGTGCGGCGGCAGCCAATCAGAGCGGCGCGCTCCGAAAGTTTCCTTTTATGGCGAGGCGGCGGCGGCGGC
GGCCCTATAAAAAGCGAAGCGCGCGGCGGGCGGGAGTCGCTGCGTCGCGCCTTCGCCCCGTGCCCCGCTC
CGCCGCCGCCTCGCGCCGCCCGCCCCGGCTCTGACTGACCGCGTTACTCCCACAGGTGAGCGGGCGGGAC
GGCCCTTCTCCTCCGGGCTGTAATTAGCGCTTGGTTTAATGACGGCTCGTTTCTTTTCTGTGGCTGCGTG
AAAGCCTTAAAGGGCTCCGGGAGGGCCCTTTGTGCGGGGGGGAGCGGCTCGGGGGGTGCGTGCGTGTGTG
TGTGCGTGGGGAGCGCCGCGTGCGGCCCGCGCTGCCCGGCGGCTGTGAGCGCTGCGGGCGCGGCGCGGGG
CTTTGTGCGCTCCGCGTGTGCGCGAGGGGAGCGCGGCCGGGGGCGGTGCCCCGCGGTGCGGGGGGGCTGC
GAGGGGAACAAAGGCTGCGTGCGGGGTGTGTGCGTGGGGGGGTGAGCAGGGGGTGTGGGCGCGGCGGTCG
GGCTGTAACCCCCCCCTGCACCCCCCTCCCCGAGTTGCTGAGCACGGCCCGGCTTCGGGTGCGGGGCTCC
GTGCGGGGCGTGGCGCGGGGCTCGCCGTGCCGGGCGGGGGGTGGCGGCAGGTGGGGGTGCCGGGCGGGGC
GGGGCCGCCTCGGGCCGGGGAGGGCTCGGGGGAGGGGCGCGGCGGCCCCGGAGCGCCGGCGGCTGTCGAG
GCGCGGCGAGCCGCAGCCATTGCCTTTTATGGTAATCGTGCGAGAGGGCGCAGGGACTTCCTTTGTCCCA
AATCTGGCGGAGCCGAAATCTGGGAGGCGCCGCCGCACCCCCTCTAGCGGGCGCGGGCGAAGCGGTGCGG
CGCCGGCAGGAAGGAAATGGGCGGGGAGGGCCTTCGTGCGTCGCCGCGCCGCCGTCCCCTTCTCCATCTC
CAGCCTCGGGGCTGCCGCAGGGGGACGGCTGCCTTCGGGGGGGACGGGGCAGGGCGGGGTTCGGCTTCTG
GCGTGTGACCGGCGGCTCTAGAGCCTCTGCTAACCATGTTCATGCCTTCTTCTTTTTCCTACAGATCCTT
AATTAATAATACGACTCACTATAGGGGCCACCATGGCGGCTGCAGGTCCGAGTACTCGGGCCTCTTCCGC
GGCGGCAGCAGCCGCTCTGAGTCGGCGGGGCCGGCGGGGCCGCTGTGACGAGACGGCGGCAGCTAAGACT
GGGGCCCCAGGCCCGGCTTCTGGACCTTCGCTGTTGGTGTTGTCGCCGCCGTTGCTGCAGCCGCCGCTGC
CGCCGCGGCCGGAGGAATCGGGCTGCGCCGGGTGCCTGGAGCCCCCCGGAGAAGCAGCGGCCCTGCCGTG
CGGCCACTCGCTTTGCCGAGGCTGCGCCCAACGCGCCGCCGACGCGGCGGGCCCGGGTTGCCCTCGCTGC
CGCGCCCGCGGCCCAGGCTGGGCCCGCCGTCGGGCCCGCGACGACGGCCAGGCCGACTCAGAGGTGCTGG
GCGAGTGCGCCCGCCGCAGCCAACCCGAGCGCTGCCGCCCGCGCCGGGACGGGGGCGCGGCTGCCGCGGG
GCCCAGGCCAGAGCAGGAGCCGCGTGCCGCGCCTGCGGAGCCAGACTTTATATTCAGAGCACCAATCAAA
TTAAGCAAGCCTGGGGAACTTCGTGAGGAATATGAAAGCTTGAGAAAGCTGAGAGAAGAAAAGTTACAAG
AGGAAAAACCCTCTGAAGATCAAATCCACAAGCTGTTACCAGAGGATACAGAAACAGGGAAAAGGAAAAT
GGATGAACAGAAAAAAAGAGATGAACCATTAGTACTGAAAACAAATCTGGAACGTTGTCCTGCACGTCTC
TCAGATTCAGAGAATGAAGAACCTTCTCGAGGCCAGATGACACAGACACATCGCTCGGCATTTGTTTCCA
AGAACAACTCCTACTCCTTAGCTTTCCTGGCAGGGAAGCTAAACTCCAAGGTGGAAAGGAGTCAGAGCTG
TAGTGACACAGCCCAGGAAAGAGCGAAGAGCAGAGTCAGAGCAGTTCCAGGCAACAAAGCCAAGGTCACA
ACTATGACTCCAGCCTCCAACCCCATCATTGGTGTCCTCTTGTCAACTCAAAACAACCGCTGCGTCTCGG
CCCCTGACTTAACCATCGAAAAGCGTCTACCCTTCAGCTCCCTTTCATCCTTGGCTTCCCTGCATAAGCC
AGAGCGTTCTGTCAGCCCTGAGAGCAATGACAGCATCTCCGAAGAACTAAACCATTTCAAGCCCATTGTC
TGCTCACCATGTACTCCTCCCAAGAGACTCCCTGATGGCCGTGTGCTAAGTCCTCTCATCATCAAATCAA
CTCCACGCAACCTAAACAGAAGCCTGCAGAAGCAGACTTCTTATGAGGCCAGTCCACGGATCCTCAAAAA
GTGGGAACAGATCTTTCAGGAGCGGCAGATCAAAAAGACCCTTTCAAAAGCCACTCTTACCTCTCTGGCT
CCTGAAATGGGGGAAGAGTTACTAGGCTCTGAAGGTATCCATTCTAGCAAGGAGAAGCCACTTGTGGCTG
TAAATACAAGATTATCTGGTGGGCAGGTCCTCTCTGAGTATACTGGACCCACCTCTGCTGATCTTGATCA
TTTCCCCTCTGTTAGCCAAACAAAAGCAGAACAGGACAGTGATAATAAAAGTAGCACTGAGATCCCACTG
GAAACCTGCTGTTCCTCAGAACTCAAAGGGGGAGGCAGTGGGACTTCTTTGGAGAGGGAGCAGTTTGAGG
GGTTAGGGTCAACTCCAGATGCCAAGTTAGACAAAACCTGTATAAGCAGAGCCATGAAAATCACCACAGT
TAATTCAGTGCTACCCCAAAACAGTGTTTTGGGTGGAGTCCTCAAAACAAAGCAACAATTGAAGACATTA
AATCATTTTGATCTGACTAATGGTGTTCTAGTTGAGAGCCTAAGTGAAGAGCCACTTCCTTCTTTGCGTC
GAGGCCGGAAAAGACACTGCAAGACCAAGCACTTAGAACAAAATGGCTCCCTTAAAAAACTGCGACAAAC
CAGTGGGGAGGTGGGTCTGGCCCCAACAGACCCAGTCCTGCGAGAGATGGAGCAGAAGCTTCAGCAAGAG
GAAGAAGACCGACAGTTGGCTCTGCAGTTGCAGCGCATGTTCGACAATGAGAGGCGGACTGTGAGCCGGC
GAAAAGGAAGTGTGGATCAGTATCTCCTACGGTCCAGCAACATGGCCGGGGCCAAGTAGACGCGTAAATG
ATTGCAGATCCACTAGTTCTAGAGCTCGCTGATCAGCCTCGACTGTGCCTTCTAGTTGCCAGCCATCTGT
TGTTTGCCCCTCCCCCGTGCCTTCCTTGACCCTGGAAGGTGCCACTCCCACTGTCCTTTCCTAATAAAAT
GAGGAAATTGCATCGCATTGTCTGAGTAGGTGTCATTCTATTCTGGGGGGTGGGGTGGGGCAGGACAGCA
AGGGGGAGGATTGGGAAGACAATAGCAGGCATGCTGGGGATGCGGTGGGCTCTATGGCTTCTGAGGCGGA
AAGAACCAGCTGGGGCTCGAGATCCACTAGTTCTAGCCTCGAGGCTAGAGCGGCCCCGGTGCCTAGAGAA
GGTGGCGCGGGGTAAACTGGGAAAGTGATGTCGTGTACTGGCTCCGCCTTTTTCCCGAGGGTGGGGGAGA
ACCGTATATAAGTGCAGTAGTCGCCGTGAACGTTCTTTTTCGCAACGGGTTTGCCGCCAGAACACAGGTA
AGTGCCGTGTGTGGTTCCCGCGGGCCTGGCCTCTTTACGGGTTATGGCCCTTGCGTGCCTTGAATTACTT
CCACCTGGCTGCAGTACGTGATTCTTGATCCCGAGCTTCGGGTTGGAAGTGGGTGGGAGAGTTCGAGGCC
TTGCGCTTAAGGAGCCCCTTCGCCTCGTGCTTGAGTTGAGGCCTGGCCTGGGCGCTGGGGCCGCCGCGTG
CGAATCTGGTGGCACCTTCGCGCCTGTCTCGCTGCTTTCGATAAGTCTCTAGCCATTTAAAATTTTTGAT
GACCTGCTGCGACGCTTTTTTTCTGGCAAGATAGTCTTGTAAATGCGGGCCAAGATCTGCACACTGGTAT
TTCGGTTTTTGGGGCCGCGGGCGGCGACGGGGCCCGTGCGTCCCAGCGCACATGTTCGGCGAGGCGGGGC
CTGCGAGCGCGGCCACCGAGAATCGGACGGGGGTAGTCTCAAGCTGGCCGGCCTGCTCTGGTGCCTGGCC
TCGCGCCGCCGTGTATCGCCCCGCCCTGGGCGGCAAGGCTGGCCCGGTCGGCACCAGTTGCGTGAGCGGA
AAGATGGCCGCTTCCCGGCCCTGCTGCAGGGAGCTCAAAATGGAGGACGCGGCGCTCGGGAGAGCGGGCG
GGTGAGTCACCCACACAAAGGAAAAGGGCCTTTCCGTCCTCAGCCGTCGCTTCATGTGACTCCACGGAGT
ACCGGGCGCCGTCCAGGCACCTCGATTAGTTCTCGAGCTTTTGGAGTACGTCGTCTTTAGGTTGGGGGGA
GGGGTTTTATGCGATGGAGTTTCCCCACACTGAGTGGGTGGAGACTGAAGTTAGGCCAGCTTGGCACTTG
ATGTAATTCTCCTTGGAATTTGCCCTTTTTGAGTTTGGATCTTGGTTCATTCTCAAGCCTCAGACAGTGG
TTCAAAGTTTTTTTCTTCCATTTCAGGTGTCGTGAGCGATCGCATCGACAGTGTTTAAACGCCACCATGG
TGAGCAAGGGCGAGGAGCTGTTCACCGGGGTGGTGCCCATCCTGGTCGAGCTGGACGGCGACGTAAACGG
CCACAAGTTCAGCGTGAGGGGCGAGGGCGAGGGCGATGCCACCAACGGCAAGCTGACCCTGAAGTTCATC
TGCACCACCGGCAAGCTGCCCGTGCCCTGGCCCACCCTCGTGACCACCCTGAGCCACGGCGTGCAGTGCT
TCGCCCGCTACCCCGACCACATGAAGCAGCACGACTTCTTCAAGTCCGCCATGCCCGAAGGCTACGTCCA
GGAGCGCACCATCTTCTTCAAGGACGACGGCACCTACAAGACCCGCGCCGAGGTGAAGTTCGAGGGCGAC
ACCCTGGTGAACCGCATCGAGCTGAAGGGCGTCGACTTCAAGGAGGACGGCAACATCCTGGGGCACAAGC
TGGAGTACAACTTCAACAGCCACAACATCTATATCATGGCCGTCAAGCAGAAGAACGGCATCAAGGTGAA
CTTCAAGATCCGCCACAACGTGGAGGACGGCAGCGTGCAGCTCGCCGACCACTACCAGCAGAACACCCCC
ATCGGCGACGGCCCCGTGCTGCTGCCCGACAGCCACTACCTGAGCACCCAGTCCGTGCTGAGCAAAGACC
CCAACGAGAAGCGCGATCACATGGTCCTGCTGGAGTTCCGCACCGCCGCCGGGATCACTCTCGGCATGGA
CGAGCTGTACAAGTGAGAATTCCTAGAGCTCGCTGATCAGCCTCGACTGTGCCTTCTAGTTGCCAGCCAT
CTGTTGTTTGCCCCTCCCCCGTGCCTTCCTTGACCCTGGAAGGTGCCACTCCCACTGTCCTTTCCTAATA
AAATGAGGAAATTGCATCGCATTGTCTGAGTAGGTGTCATTCTATTCTGGGGGGTGGGGTGGGGCAGGAC
AGCAAGGGGGAGGATTGGGAAGAGAATAGCAGGCATGCGTTTAAACATTAGTCGACAGGGCCGCCACTGG
CCGTCGTTTTACAACGTCGTGACTGGGAAAACCCTGGCGTTACCCAACTTAATCGCCTTGCAGCACATCC
CCCTTTCGCCAGCTGGCGTAATAGCGAAGAGGCCCGCACCGATCGCCCTTCCCAACAGTTGCGCAGCCTG
AATGGCGAATGGG
[124 nt withheld, positions 6874-6997]
C
[91 nt withheld, positions 6999-7089]
A
[49 nt withheld, positions 7091-7139]
CCTTTGACGTTGGAGTCCACGTTCTTT
[37 nt withheld, positions 7167-7203]
ACCCTATCTCGGTCTATTCTTTTGATTTATAAGGGATTTTGCCGATTTCGGCCTATTGGTTAAAAAATGA
GCTGATTTAACAAAAATTTAACGCGAATTTTAACAAAATATTAACGCTTACAATTTAGGTGGCACTTTTC
GGGGAAATGTGCGCGGAACCCCTATTTGTTTATTTTTCTAAATACATTCAAATATGTATCCGCTCATGAG
ACAATAACCCTGATAAATGCTTCAATAATATTGAAAAAGGAAGAGTATGAGTATTCAACATTTCCGTGTC
GCCCTTATTCCCTTTTTTGCGGCATTTTGCCTTCCTGTTTTTGCTCACCCAGAAACGCTGGTGAAAGTAA
AAGATGCTGAAGATCAGTTGGGTGCACGAGTGGGTTACATCGAACTGGATCTCAACAGCGGTAAGATCCT
TGAGAGTTTTCGCCCCGAAGAACGTTTTCCAATGATGAGCACTTTTAAAGTTCTGCTATGTGGCGCGGTA
TTATCCCGTATTGACGCCGGGCAAGAGCAACTCGGTCGCCGCATACACTATTCTCAGAATGACTTGGTTG
AGTACTCACCAGTCACAGAAAAGCATCTTACGGATGGCATGACAGTAAGAGAATTATGCAGTGCTGCCAT
AACCATGAGTGATAACACTGCGGCCAACTTACTTCTGACAACGATCGGAGGACCGAAGGAGCTAACCGCT
TTTTTGCACAACATGGGGGATCATGTAACTCGCCTTGATCGTTGGGAACCGGAGCTGAATGAAGCCATAC
CAAACGACGAGCGTGACACCACGATGCCTGTAGCAATGGCAACAACGTTGCGCAAACTATTAACTGGCGA
ACTACTTACTCTAGCTTCCCGGCAACAATTAATAGACTGGATGGAGGCGGATAAAGTTGCAGGACCACTT
CTGCGCTCGGCCCTTCCGGCTGGCTGGTTTATTGCTGATAAATCTGGAGCCGGTGAGCGTGGGTCTCGCG
GTATCATTGCAGCACTGGGGCCAGATGGTAAGCCCTCCCGTATCGTAGTTATCTACACGACGGGGAGTCA
GGCAACTATGGATGAACGAAATAGACAGATCGCTGAGATAGGTGCCTCACTGATTAAGCATTGGTAACTG
TCAGACCAAGTTTACTCATATATACTTTAGATTGATTTAAAACTTCATTTTTAATTTAAAAGGATCTAGG
TGAAGATCCTTTTTGATAATCTCATGACCAAAATCCCTTAACGTGAGTTTTCGTTCCACTGAGCGTCAGA
CCCCGTAGAAAAGATCAAAGGATCTTCTTGAGATCCTTTTTTTCTGCGCGTAATCTGCTGCTTGCAAACA
AAAAAACCACCGCTACCAGCGGTGGTTTGTTTGCCGGATCAAGAGCTACCAACTCTTTTTCCGAAGGTAA
CTGGCTTCAGCAGAGCGCAGATACCAAATACTGTCCTTCTAGTGTAGCCGTAGTTAGGCCACCACTTCAA
GAACTCTGTAGCACCGCCTACATACCTCGCTCTGCTAATCCTGTTACCAGTGGCTGCTGCCAGTGGCGAT
AAGTCGTGTCTTACCGGGTTGGACTCAAGACGATAGTTACCGGATAAGGCGCAGCGGTCGGGCTGAACGG
GGGGTTCGTGCACACAGCCCAGCTTGGAGCGAACGACCTACACCGAACTGAGATACCTACAGCGTGAGCT
ATGAGAAAGCGCCACGCTTCCCGAAGGGAGAAAGGCGGACAGGTATCCGGTAAGCGGCAGGGTCGGAACA
GGAGAGCGCACGAGGGAGCTTCCAGGGGGAAACGCCTGGTATCTTTATAGTCCTGTCGGGTTTCGCCACC
TCTGACTTGAGCGTCGATTTTTGTGATGCTCGTCAGGGGGGCGGAGCCTATGGAAAAACGCCAGCAACGC
GGCCTTTTTACGGTTCCTGGCCTTTTGCTGGCCTTTTGCTCACATGTTCTTTCCTGCGTTATCCCCTGAT
TCTGTGGATAACCGTATTACCGCCTTTGAGTGAGCTGATACCGCTCGCCGCAGCCGAACGACCGAGCGCA
GCGAGTCAGTGAGCGAGGAAGCGGAAGAGCGCCCAATACGCAAACCGCCTCTCCCCGCGCGTTGGCCGAT
TCATTAATGCAGCTGGCACGACAGGTTTCCCGACTGGAAAGCGGGCAGTGAGCGCAACGCAATTAATGTG
AGTTAGCTCACTCATTAGGCACCCCAGGCTTTACACTTTATGCTTCCGGCTCGTATGTTGTGTGGAATTG
TGAGCGGATAACAATTTCAC
