Features (pLannotate 1.2.2; 25 found; start..end, strand, type, name):
      1..87      +  rep_origin     RSF ori (fragment): Plasmids containing the RSF 1030 origin of replication can be propagated in E. coli cells that contain additional plasmids with compatible origins.
     89..181     +  CDS            lacI (fragment): lac repressor; lacI; The lac repressor binds to the lac operator to inhibit transcription in E. coli. This inhibition can be relieved by adding lactose or isopropyl-β-D-thiogalactopyranoside (IPTG).
    194..215     +  protein_bind   CAP binding site: CAP binding activates transcription in the presence of cAMP. E. coli catabolite activator protein
    230..260     +  promoter       lac promoter: promoter for the E. coli lac operon
    268..284     +  protein_bind   lac operator: The lac repressor binds to the lac operator to inhibit transcription in E. coli. This inhibition can be relieved by adding lactose or isopropyl-β-D-thiogalactopyranoside (IPTG). lac repressor encoded by lacI
    333..573     +  promoter       U6 promoter: RNA polymerase III promoter for human U6 snRNA
    583..602     +  misc_feature   HA-L (fragment): left homology arm from intron 1 of the mouse Rosa26 gene (Soriano, 1999)
    603..678     +  misc_RNA       gRNA scaffold: guide RNA scaffold for the Streptococcus pyogenes CRISPR/Cas9 system
    713..1092    +  enhancer       CMV enhancer: human cytomegalovirus immediate early enhancer
   1094..1371    +  promoter       chicken β-actin promoter: No description available
   1372..2388    +  intron         chimeric intron: chimera between introns from chicken β-actin and rabbit β-globin
   2401..2419    +  promoter       T7 promoter: promoter for bacteriophage T7 RNA polymerase
   2427..4550    +  CDS            RNF169: RN169_HUMAN - Also known as KIAA1991. Experimental evidence at protein level: Swiss-Prot protein existence level 1. Probable E3 ubiquitin-protein ligase that acts as a negative regulator of double-strand breaks (DSBs) repair following DNA damage. Recruited to DSB repair sites by recognizing and binding ubiquitin catalyzed by RNF168 and competes with TP53BP1 and BRCA1 for association with RNF168-modified chromatin, thereby acting as a negative regulator of DSBs repair. E3 ubiquitin-protein ligase activity is not required for regulation of DSBs repair. From Homo sapiens (Human).
   4571..4589    -  misc_feature   MCS (fragment): pBluescript multiple cloning site
   4607..4831    +  polyA_signal   bGH poly(A) signal: bovine growth hormone polyadenylation signal
   4835..4856    +  promoter       SV40 promoter (fragment): SV40 enhancer and early promoter
   4902..5051    +  promoter       EF-1α core promoter (fragment): core promoter for human elongation factor EF-1α
   5052..5990    +  intron         EF-1α intron A: intron upstream of the start codon of human EF-1α
   6031..6747    +  CDS            EBFP2: EBFP2 is a basic (constitutively fluorescent) blue fluorescent protein published in 2007, derived from Aequorea victoria. It is reported to be a rapidly-maturing monomer with moderate acid sensitivity.
   6781..6892    +  polyA_signal   bGH poly(A) signal: bovine growth hormone polyadenylation signal
   7009..7163    +  CDS            lacZα (fragment): LacZα fragment of β-galactosidase; lacZ fragment
   7194..7622    -  rep_origin     f1 ori (sequence partly withheld): f1 bacteriophage origin of replication; arrow indicates direction of (+) strand synthesis
   7649..7753    +  promoter       AmpR promoter: bla
   7754..8614    +  CDS            AmpR: β-lactamase; bla; confers resistance to ampicillin, carbenicillin, and related antibiotics
   8785..9373    +  rep_origin     ori: high-copy-number ColE1/pMB1/pBR322/pUC origin of replication
>Addgene plasmid #119004 | pCAG-RNF169 | addgene full sequence | sequence record 232962 | Addgene NGS Result
ACCGTATTACCGCCTTTGAGTGAGCTGATACCGCTCGCCGCAGCCGAACGACCGAGCGCAGCGAGTCAGT
GAGCGAGGAAGCGGAAGAGCGCCCAATACGCAAACCGCCTCTCCCCGCGCGTTGGCCGATTCATTAATGC
AGCTGGCACGACAGGTTTCCCGACTGGAAAGCGGGCAGTGAGCGCAACGCAATTAATGTGAGTTAGCTCA
CTCATTAGGCACCCCAGGCTTTACACTTTATGCTTCCGGCTCGTATGTTGTGTGGAATTGTGAGCGGATA
ACAATTTCACACAGGAAACAGCTATGACCATGAGGCGCGCCCCCCCTTCACCGAGGGCCTATTTCCCATG
ATTCCTTCATATTTGCATATACGATACAAGGCTGTTAGAGAGATAATTGGAATTAATTTGACTGTAAACA
CAAAGATATTAGTACAAAATACGTGACGTAGAAAGTAATAATTTCTTGGGTAGTTTGCAGTTTTAAAATT
ATGTTTTAAAATGGACTATCATATGCTTACCGTAACTTGAAAGTATTTCGATTTCTTGGCTTTATATATC
TTGTGGAAAGGACGAAACACCGACTCCAGTCTTTCTAGAAGAGTTTTAGAGCTAGAAATAGCAAGTTAAA
ATAAGGCTAGTCCGTTATCAACTTGAAAAAGTGGCACCGAGTCGGTGCTTTTTTTGATCCAAGGGTGGGG
CGCGCCGGATTCGACATTGATTATTGACTAGTTATTAATAGTAATCAATTACGGGGTCATTAGTTCATAG
CCCATATATGGAGTTCCGCGTTACATAACTTACGGTAAATGGCCCGCCTGGCTGACCGCCCAACGACCCC
CGCCCATTGACGTCAATAATGACGTATGTTCCCATAGTAACGCCAATAGGGACTTTCCATTGACGTCAAT
GGGTGGAGTATTTACGGTAAACTGCCCACTTGGCAGTACATCAAGTGTATCATATGCCAAGTACGCCCCC
TATTGACGTCAATGACGGTAAATGGCCCGCCTGGCATTATGCCCAGTACATGACCTTATGGGACTTTCCT
ACTTGGCAGTACATCTACGTATTAGTCATCGCTATTACCATGGTCGAGGTGAGCCCCACGTTCTGCTTCA
CTCTCCCCATCTCCCCCCCCTCCCCACCCCCAATTTTGTATTTATTTATTTTTTAATTATTTTGTGCAGC
GATGGGGGCGGGGGGGGGGGGGGGGCGCGCGCCRGGSGGGGSGGGGSGGGGSGRGGGGSGGGGSGGGGSG
AGGCGGAGAGGTGCGGCGGCAGCCAATCAGAGCGGCGCGCTCCGAAAGTTTCCTTTTATGGCGAGGCGGC
GGCGGCGGCGGCCCTATAAAAAGCGAAGCGCGCGGCGGGCGGGAGTCGCTGCGCGCTGCCTTCGCCCCGT
GCCCCGCTCCGCCGCCGCCTCGCGCCGCCCGCCCCGGCTCTGACTGACCGCGTTACTCCCACAGGTGAGC
GGGCGGGACGGCCCTTCTCCTCCGGGCTGTAATTAGCGCTTGGTTTAATGACGGCTTGTTTCTTTTCTGT
GGCTGCGTGAAAGCCTTGAGGGGCTCCGGGAGGGCCCTTTGTGCGGGGGGAGCGGCTCGGGGGGTGCGTG
CGTGTGTGTGTGCGTGGGGAGCGCCGCGTGCGGCTCCGCGCTGCCCGGCGGCTGTGAGCGCTGCGGGCGC
GGCGCGGGGCTTTGTGCGCTCCGCAGTGTGCGCGAGGGGAGCGCGGCCGGGGGCGGTGCCCCGCGGTGCG
GGGGGGGCTGCGAGGGGAACAAAGGCTGCGTGCGGGGTGTGTGCGTGGGGGGGTGAGCAGGGGGTGTGGG
CGCGTCGGTCGGGCTGCAACCCCCCCTGCACCCCCCTCCCCGAGTTGCTGAGCACGGCCCGGCTTCGGGT
GCGGGGCTCCGTACGGGGCGTGGCGCGGGGCTCGCCGTGCCGGGCGGGGGGTGGCGGCAGGTGGGGGTGC
CGGGCGGGGCGGGGCCGCCTCGGGCCGGGGRGGGCTCGGGGGRGGGGCGCGGCGGCCCCCGGAGCGCCGG
CGGCTGTCGAGGCGCGGCGAGCCGCAGCCATTGCCTTTTATGGTAATCGTGCGAGAGGGCGCAGGGACTT
CCTTTGTCCCAAATCTGTGCGGAGCCGAAATCTGGGAGGCGCCGCCGCACCCCCTCTAGCGGGCGCGGGG
CGAAGCGGTGCGGCGCCGGCAGGAAGGAAATGGGCGGGGAGGGCCTTCGTGCGTCGCCGCGCCGCCGTCC
CCTTCTCCCTCTCCAGCCTCGGGGCTGTCCGCGGGGGGACGGCTGCCTTCGGGGGGGACGGGGCAGGGCG
GGGTTCGGCTTCTGGCGTGTGACCGGCGGCTCTAGAGCCTCTGCTAACCATGTTCATGCCTTCTTCTTTT
TCCTACAGATCCTTAATTAATAATACGACTCACTATAGGGGCCACCATGGCGGCTGCAGGTCCGAGTACT
CGGGCCTCTTCCGCGGCGGCAGCAGCCGCTCTGAGTCGGCGGGGCCGGCGGGGCCGCTGTGACGAGACGG
CGGCAGCTAAGACTGGGGCCCCAGGCCCGGCTTCTGGMCCTTCGCTGTTGGTGTTGTCGCCGCCGTTGCT
GCAGCCGCCGCTGCCGCCGCGGCCGGAGGAATCGGGCTGCGCCGGGTGCCTGGAGCCCCCCGGAGAAGCA
GCGGCCCTGCCGTGCGGCCACTCGCTTTGCCGAGGCTGCGCCCAACGCGCCGCCGACGCGGCGGGCCCGG
GTTGCCCTCGCTGCCGCGCCCGCGGCCCAGGCTGGGCCCGCCGTCGGGCCCGCGACGACGGCCAGGCCGA
CTCAGAGGTGCTGGGCGAGTGCGCCCGCCGCAGCCAACCCGAGCGCTGCCGCCCGCGCCGGGACGGGGGC
GCGGCTGCCGCGGGGCCCAGGCCAGAGCAGGAGCCGCGTGCCGCGCCTGCGGAGCCAGACTTTATATTCA
GAGCACCAATCAAATTAAGCAAGCCTGGGGAACTTCGTGAGGAATATGAAAGCTTGAGAAAGCTGAGAGA
AGAAAAGTTACAAGAGGAAAAACCCTCTGAAGATCAAATCCACAAGCTGTTACCAGAGGATACAGAAACA
GGGAAAAGGAAAATGGATGAACAGAAAAAAAGAGATGAACCATTAGTACTGAAAACAAATCTGGAACGTT
GTCCTGCACGTCTCTCAGATTCAGAGAATGAAGAACCTTCTCGAGGCCAGATGACACAGACACATCGCTC
GGCATTTGTTTCCAAGAACAACTCCTACTCCTTAGCTTTCCTGGCAGGGAAGCTAAACTCCAAGGTGGAA
AGGAGTCAGAGCTGTAGTGACACAGCCCAGGAAAGAGCGAAGAGCAGAGTCAGAGCAGTTCCAGGCAACA
AAGCCAAGGTCACAACTATGACTCCAGCCTCCAACCCCATCATTGGTGTCCTCTTGTCAACTCAAAACAA
CCGCTGCGTCTCGGCCCCTGACTTAACCATCGAAAAGCGTCTACCCTTCAGCTCCCTTTCATCCTTGGCT
TCCCTGCATAAGCCAGAGCGTTCTGTCAGCCCTGAGAGCAATGACAGCATCTCCGAAGAACTAAACCATT
TCAAGCCCATTGTCTGCTCACCATGTACTCCTCCCAAGAGACTCCCTGATGGCCGTGTGCTAAGTCCTCT
CATCATCAAATCAACTCCACGCAACCTAAACAGAAGCCTGCAGAAGCAGACTTCTTATGAGGCCAGTCCA
CGGATCCTCAAAAAGTGGGAACAGATCTTTCAGGAGCGGCAGATCAAAAAGACCCTTTCAAAAGCCACTC
TTACCTCTCTGGCTCCTGAAATGGGGGAAGAGTTACTAGGCTCTGAAGGTATCCATTCTAGCAAGGAGAA
GCCACTTGTGGCTGTAAATACAAGATTATCTGGTGGGCAGGTCCTCTCTGAGTATACTGGACCCACCTCT
GCTGATCTTGATCATTTCCCCTCTGTTAGCCAAACAAAAGCAGAACAGGACAGTGATAATAAAAGTAGCA
CTGAGATCCCACTGGAAACCTGCTGTTCCTCAGAACTCAAAGGGGGAGGCAGTGGGACTTCTTTGGAGAG
GGAGCAGTTTGAGGGGTTAGGGTCAACTCCAGATGCCAAGTTAGACAAAACCTGTATAAGCAGAGCCATG
AAAATCACCACAGTTAATTCAGTGCTACCCCAAAACAGTGTTTTGGGTGGAGTCCTCAAAACAAAGCAAC
AATTGAAGACATTAAATCATTTTGATCTGACTAATGGTGTTCTAGTTGAGAGCCTAAGTGAAGAGCCACT
TCCTTCTTTGCGTCGAGGCCGGAAAAGACACTGCAAGACCAAGCACTTAGAACAAAATGGCTCCCTTAAA
AAACTGCGACAAACCAGTGGGGAGGTGGGTCTGGCCCCAACAGACCCAGTCCTGCGAGAGATGGAGCAGA
AGCTTCAGCAAGAGGAAGAAGACCGACAGTTGGCTCTGCAGTTGCAGCGCATGTTCGACAATGAGAGGCG
GACTGTGAGCCGGCGAAAAGGAAGTGTGGATCAGTATCTCCTACGGTCCAGCAACATGGCCGGGGCCAAG
TAGACGCGTAAATGATTGCAGATCCACTAGTTCTAGAGCTCGCTGATCAGCCTCGACTGTGCCTTCTAGT
TGCCAGCCATCTGTTGTTTGCCCCTCCCCCGTGCCTTCCTTGACCCTGGAAGGTGCCACTCCCACTGTCC
TTTCCTAATAAAATGAGGAAATTGCATCGCATTGTCTGAGTAGGTGTCATTCTATTCTGGGGGGTGGGGT
GGGGCAGGACAGCAAGGGGGAGGATTGGGAAGACAATAGCAGGCATGCTGGGGATGCGGTGGGCTCTATG
GCTTCTGAGGCGGAAAGAACCAGCTGGGGCTCGAGATCCACTAGTTCTAGCCTCGAGGCTAGAGCGGCCC
CGGTGCCTAGAGAAGGTGGCGCGGGGTAAACTGGGAAAGTGATGTCGTGTACTGGCTCCGCCTTTTTCCC
GAGGGTGGGGGAGAACCGTATATAAGTGCAGTAGTCGCCGTGAACGTTCTTTTTCGCAACGGGTTTGCCG
CCAGAACACAGGTAAGTGCCGTGTGTGGTTCCCGCGGGCCTGGCCTCTTTACGGGTTATGGCCCTTGCGT
GCCTTGAATTACTTCCACCTGGCTGCAGTACGTGATTCTTGATCCCGAGCTTCGGGTTGGAAGTGGGTGG
GAGAGTTCGAGGCCTTGCGCTTAAGGAGCCCCTTCGCCTCGTGCTTGAGTTGAGGCCTGGCCTGGGCGCT
GGGGCCGCCGCGTGCGAATCTGGTGGCACCTTCGCGCCTGTCTCGCTGCTTTCGATAAGTCTCTAGCCAT
TTAAAATTTTTGATGACCTGCTGCGACGCTTTTTTTCTGGCAAGATAGTCTTGTAAATGCGGGCCAAGAT
CTGCACACTGGTATTTCGGTTTTTGGGGCCGCGGGCGGCGACGGGGCCCGTGCGTCCCAGCGCACATGTT
CGGCGAGGCGGGGCCTGCGAGCGCGGCCACCGAGAATCGGACGGGGGTAGTCTCAAGCTGGCCGGCCTGC
TCTGGTGCCTGGCCTCGCGCCGCCGTGTATCGCCCCGCCCTGGGCGGCAAGGCTGGCCCGGTCGGCACCA
GTTGCGTGAGCGGAAAGATGGCCGCTTCCCGGCCCTGCTGCAGGGAGCTCAAAATGGAGGACGCGGCGCT
CGGGAGAGCGGGCGGGTGAGTCACCCACACAAAGGAAAAGGGCCTTTCCGTCCTCAGCCGTCGCTTCATG
TGACTCCACGGAGTACCGGGCGCCGTCCAGGCACCTCGATTAGTTCTCGAGCTTTTGGAGTACGTCGTCT
TTAGGTTGGGGGGAGGGGTTTTATGCGATGGAGTTTCCCCACACTGAGTGGGTGGAGACTGAAGTTAGGC
CAGCTTGGCACTTGATGTAATTCTCCTTGGAATTTGCCCTTTTTGAGTTTGGATCTTGGTTCATTCTCAA
GCCTCAGACAGTGGTTCAAAGTTTTTTTCTTCCATTTCAGGTGTCGTGAGCGATCGCATCGACAGTGTTT
AAACGCCACCATGGTGAGCAAGGGCGAGGAGCTGTTCACCGGGGTGGTGCCCATCCTGGTCGAGCTGGAC
GGCGACGTAAACGGCCACAAGTTCAGCGTGAGGGGCGAGGGCGAGGGCGATGCCACCAACGGCAAGCTGA
CCCTGAAGTTCATCTGCACCACCGGCAAGCTGCCCGTGCCCTGGCCCACCCTCGTGACCACCCTGAGCCA
CGGCGTGCAGTGCTTCGCCCGCTACCCCGACCACATGAAGCAGCACGACTTCTTCAAGTCCGCCATGCCC
GAAGGCTACGTCCAGGAGCGCACCATCTTCTTCAAGGACGACGGCACCTACAAGACCCGCGCCGAGGTGA
AGTTCGAGGGCGACACCCTGGTGAACCGCATCGAGCTGAAGGGCGTCGACTTCAAGGAGGACGGCAACAT
CCTGGGGCACAAGCTGGAGTACAACTTCAACAGCCACAACATCTATATCATGGCCGTCAAGCAGAAGAAC
GGCATCAAGGTGAACTTCAAGATCCGCCACAACGTGGAGGACGGCAGCGTGCAGCTCGCCGACCACTACC
AGCAGAACACCCCCATCGGCGACGGCCCCGTGCTGCTGCCCGACAGCCACTACCTGAGCACCCAGTCCGT
GCTGAGCAAAGACCCCAACGAGAAGCGCGATCACATGGTCCTGCTGGAGTTCCGCACCGCCGCCGGGATC
ACTCTCGGCATGGACGAGCTGTACAAGTGAGAATTCCTAGAGCTCGCTGATCAGCCTCGACTGTGCCTTC
TAGTTGCCAGCCATCTGTTGTTTGCCCCTCCCCCGTGCCTTCCTTGACCCTGGAAGGTGCCACTCCCACT
GTCCTTTCCTAATAAAATGAGGAAATTGCATCGCATTGTCTGAGTAGGTGTCATTCTATTCTGGGGGGTG
GGGTGGGGCAGGACAGCAAGGGGGAGGATTGGGAAGAGAATAGCAGGCATGCGTTTAAACATTAGTCGAC
AGGGCCGCCACTGGCCGTCGTTTTACAACGTCGTGACTGGGAAAACCCTGGCGTTACCCAACTTAATCGC
CTTGCAGCACATCCCCCTTTCGCCAGCTGGCGTAATAGCGAAGAGGCCCGCACCGATCGCCCTTCCCAAC
AGTTGCGCAGCCTGAATGGCGAATGGAAATTGTAAGCGTTAATATTTTGTTAAAATTCGCGTTAAATTTT
TGTTAAATCAGCTCATTTTTTAACCAATAGGCCGAAATCGGCAAAATCCCTTATAAATCAAAAGAATAGA
CCGAGATAGGGT
[37 nt withheld, positions 7293-7329]
AAAGAACGTGGACTCCAACGTCAAAGG
[49 nt withheld, positions 7357-7405]
T
[91 nt withheld, positions 7407-7497]
G
[124 nt withheld, positions 7499-7622]
CAGGTGGCACTTTTCGGGGAAATGTGCGCGGAACCCCTATTTGTTTATTTTTCTAAATACATTCAAATAT
GTATCCGCTCATGAGACAATAACCCTGATAAATGCTTCAATAATATTGAAAAAGGAAGAGTATGAGTATT
CAACATTTCCGTGTCGCCCTTATTCCCTTTTTTGCGGCATTTTGCCTTCCTGTTTTTGCTCACCCAGAAA
CGCTGGTGAAAGTAAAAGATGCTGAAGATCAGTTGGGTGCACGAGTGGGTTACATCGAACTGGATCTCAA
CAGCGGTAAGATCCTTGAGAGTTTTCGCCCCGAAGAACGTTTTCCAATGATGAGCACTTTTAAAGTTCTG
CTATGTGGCGCGGTATTATCCCGTATTGACGCCGGGCAAGAGCAACTCGGTCGCCGCATACACTATTCTC
AGAATGACTTGGTTGAGTACTCACCAGTCACAGAAAAGCATCTTACGGATGGCATGACAGTAAGAGAATT
ATGCAGTGCTGCCATAACCATGAGTGATAACACTGCGGCCAACTTACTTCTGACAACGATCGGAGGACCG
AAGGAGCTAACCGCTTTTTTGCACAACATGGGGGATCATGTAACTCGCCTTGATCGTTGGGAACCGGAGC
TGAATGAAGCCATACCAAACGACGAGCGTGACACCACGATGCCTGTAGCAATGGCAACAACGTTGCGCAA
ACTATTAACTGGCGAACTACTTACTCTAGCTTCCCGGCAACAATTAATAGACTGGATGGAGGCGGATAAA
GTTGCAGGACCACTTCTGCGCTCGGCCCTTCCGGCTGGCTGGTTTATTGCTGATAAATCTGGAGCCGGTG
AGCGTGGGTCTCGCGGTATCATTGCAGCACTGGGGCCAGATGGTAAGCCCTCCCGTATCGTAGTTATCTA
CACGACGGGGAGTCAGGCAACTATGGATGAACGAAATAGACAGATCGCTGAGATAGGTGCCTCACTGATT
AAGCATTGGTAACTGTCAGACCAAGTTTACTCATATATACTTTAGATTGATTTAAAACTTCATTTTTAAT
TTAAAAGGATCTAGGTGAAGATCCTTTTTGATAATCTCATGACCAAAATCCCTTAACGTGAGTTTTCGTT
CCACTGAGCGTCAGACCCCGTAGAAAAGATCAAAGGATCTTCTTGAGATCCTTTTTTTCTGCGCGTAATC
TGCTGCTTGCAAACAAAAAAACCACCGCTACCAGCGGTGGTTTGTTTGCCGGATCAAGAGCTACCAACTC
TTTTTCCGAAGGTAACTGGCTTCAGCAGAGCGCAGATACCAAATACTGTTCTTCTAGTGTAGCCGTAGTT
AGGCCACCACTTCAAGAACTCTGTAGCACCGCCTACATACCTCGCTCTGCTAATCCTGTTACCAGTGGCT
GCTGCCAGTGGCGATAAGTCGTGTCTTACCGGGTTGGACTCAAGACGATAGTTACCGGATAAGGCGCAGC
GGTCGGGCTGAACGGGGGGTTCGTGCACACAGCCCAGCTTGGAGCGAACGACCTACACCGAACTGAGATA
CCTACAGCGTGAGCTATGAGAAAGCGCCACGCTTCCCGAAGGGAGAAAGGCGGACAGGTATCCGGTAAGC
GGCAGGGTCGGAACAGGAGAGCGCACGAGGGAGCTTCCAGGGGGAAACGCCTGGTATCTTTATAGTCCTG
TCGGGTTTCGCCACCTCTGACTTGAGCGTCGATTTTTGTGATGCTCGTCAGGGGGGCGGAGCCTATGGAA
AAACGCCAGCAACGCGGCCTTTTTACGGTTCCTGGCCTTTTGCTGGCCTTTTGCTCACATGTTCTTTCCT
GCGTTATCCCCTGATTCTGTGGATA
